>Addgene plasmid #190981 | PM18033-PLS-KP3-A66S_rpoA-U | addgene full sequence | sequence record 375912 | Addgene NGS Result
AGATCTTCAATATTGGCCATTAGCCATATTATTCATTGGTTATATAGCATAAATCAATATTGGCTATTGG
CCATTGCATACGTTGTATCTATATCATAATATGTACATTTATATTGGCTCATGTCCAATATGACCGCCAT
GTTGTCTTAGAGTCATCCTCATCGTCGGACGGCATTGATTATTGACTAGTTATTAATAGTAATCAATTAC
GGGGTCATTAGTTCATAGCCCATATATGGAGTTCCGCGTTACATAACTTACGGTAAATGGCCCGCCTGGC
TGACCGCCCAACGACCCCCGCCCATTGACGTCAATAATGACGTATGTTCCCATAGTAACGCCAATAGGGA
CTTTCCATTGACGTCAATGGGTGGAGTATTTACGGTAAACTGCCCACTTGGCAGTACATCAAGTGTATCA
TATGCCAAGTCCGCCCCCTATTGACGTCAATGACGGTAAATGGCCCGCCTGGCATTATGCCCAGTACATG
ACCTTACGGGACTTTCCTACTTGGCAGTACATCTACGTATTAGTCATCGCTATTACCATGGTGATGCGGT
TTTGGCAGTACACCAATGGGCGTGGATAGCGGTTTGACTCACGGGGATTTCCAAGTCTCCACCCCATTGA
CGTCAATGGGAGTTTGTTTTGGCACCAAAATCAACGGGACTTTCCAAAATGTCGTAATAACCCCGCCCCG
TTGACGCAAATGGGCGGTAGGCGTGTACGGTGGGAGGTCTATATAAGCAGAGCTCGTTTAGTGAACCGTC
AGATCACTAGAAGCTTTATTGCGGTAGTTTATCACAGTTAAATTGCTAACGCAGTCAGTGCTTCTGACAC
AACAGTCTCGAACTTAAGCTGCAGAAGTTGGTCGTGAGGCACTGGGCAGGTAAGTATCAAGGTTACAAGA
CAGGTTTAAGGAGACCAATAGAAACTGGGCTTGTCGAGACAGAGATGACTCTTGCGTTTCTGATAGGCAC
CTATTGGTCTTACTGACATCCACTTTGCCTTTCTCTCCACAGGTGTCCACTCCCAGTTCAATTACACACG
CACCATGGCGCACCATCATCATCATCATTCTTCTGGTGAGAATCTTTATTTTCAGGGCGCCATGGGTAAT
TCTGTTGTCACATGGAATTCCATGATTAGGGGCTACGCTAGAAGCGGCCAGCCCGAGGAAGCTCTGAGCC
TCTTCTCCCAGATGAGAAGGAGCGGCATCAAGCCCGATAGCTATACCTTCCCCTTCGTGCTGAAGGCTTG
CGCTTCTCTGAGCAGCCTCGAGGAAGGAAAACAAATCCACGCCCACGTCATTAAATCCGGCTTCGAGTCC
GATGTCTACGTGCAGAGCTCCCTCATTGATATGTACGCCAAGTGCGGATCTCTGGAGGACGCCAGAAAAG
TGTTTGACGAGATGCCCGAGAGGAATGTCGTGAGCTGGAACGCTATGATCAGCGGCTATGCCCAGAATGG
ACAATCCGAAGAAGCTCTGGAGCTGTTTAGAGAGATGCAGAAAGAGGGCATCAAGCCTTCCGAGTTTACC
TTTTGCTCCGTGCTGAAGGCTTGCGCCTCTCTGGGATCTCTGGAGATGGGCAAGCAAATTCACGGCTATG
TGATCAAGTCCGGCTTTGAGTCCATCGTGTTCGTGGGAAACGCCCTCATTGACATGTATGCCAAGTGCGG
CTCTCTGGAGGATGCTAGAAAGGTCTTTGATGAGATGCCCGAAAGGACCGTTGTGAGCTGGACCGCCATG
ATCTCCGGATACGCCCAGAACGGACAGAGCGAGGAGGCCCTCGAGCTCTTCAGAGAGATGCAGAGGGAGG
GCGTGAAACCCGACGAAGTGACACTGCCTTCCGTGCTCTCCGCTTGCGCCAATCTGGGCGCTCTGGAGCA
AGGCAAACAGATCCATGCCTACGTCATCAAGAACGGCTTTGAATCCGATGTGTTTGTGGGCTCCGCTCTG
ATCGACATGTACGCTAAATGCGGCTCCATCGAGGAGGCTAGGAAAGTGTTCGATGAAATGCCCGAGAAAG
ACGTCGTTACTTGGAACGCCCTGATCAGCGGTTACGGCACCTGTGATGAGGGCCACAAAGCCCTGGCGTG
CTTCGAGGAAATGCTCGTGGCGGGGATCCAACCTAGCGACGCTACTTTCACCTGCCTTCTGGTTGCCTGT
AGTCATGAGGGCCTTGTCCACGAGGGCCGCAAGCACTTCGATAGCATGGCCGAACAACATGGCATAAAGC
CTCGCATCGAACATTATGGTTGCATGATCGATCTCCTGGGAAGAGCTGGGCACCTTGATGAAGCTGAGAA
AATGCTGCTCAGCTGTGAAGGGCAGTCCAATGTGGTGGGTCTGGGCAGCCTCCTGAACGCCTGTAAATCT
CACGGCGATATAGAGAGAGCCATGTGGTGTTTTGAATCTATCGTGCGGCTTGATCCTCAGTCTGCCTCCG
CCTACGTACTGATGGCCAATGCCTATGCGGACGCCGGCCGCTGGACTGACGTTGATAGAATCGAAACCCA
GAGGATGGTGGCTGGCGCAAATAAAAAGCCGGCTGTAGCTACCATTGAAGTGAACAAACAGGTGCATAGA
TTTTTGGTCGGAGAAAGGAGGGAGGACATTGCTCTGAAGGTGGAATCTACGAATGCACGACTGAAACAGG
AGGGGGGTCACGTCCCCCATACAAAACTTGTGTTGAAGCCCCTCTGTGAGAAGGAGAAGGAGGACGCGCT
CTGTGGACATTCAGAGAAGCTGGCACTGGCATTCGGACTGCTGAACACACCCAGTGGGACACCACTCGTG
GTTACCAAGAACTTGAGAATGTGCTCCGACTGCCACTCCTCAACAGAGATTATGTCAAGGTTGGAGCAGC
GCGACATTGTCGTCCGGGACGGGTACCGGGTACACCGATTTGCAGCTGGATGCTGCTCATGCAAGGGACG
GCCATAACTCGAGAAATAGAAGGAACATGTATTACACGTGCAAAATTTGAGAGCTAGCAGCGAGCAGACA
TGATAAGATACATTGATGTGTTTGGACAAACCACAACTAGAATGCAGTGAAAAAAATGCTTTATTTGTGA
AATTTGTGATGCTATTGCTTTATTTGTAACCATTATAAGCTGCAATAAACAAGTTAACAACAACAATTGC
ACTGGTTCATTTTATGTTTCAGGTTCAGGGGGAGGTGTGGGAGGTTTTTTAAAGCAAGTAAAACCTCTAC
AAATGTGGTAAAATCGATAAGGATCCAGGTGGCACTTTTCGGGGAAATGTGCGCGGAACCCCTATTTGTT
TATTTTTCTAAATACATTCAAATATGTATCCGCTCATGAGACAATAACCCTGATAAATGCTTCAATAATA
TTGAAAAAGGAAGAGTATGAGTATTCAACATTTCCGTGTCGCCCTTATTCCCTTTTTTGCGGCATTTTGC
CTTCCTGTTTTTGCTCACCCAGAAACGCTGGTGAAAGTAAAAGATGCTGAAGATCAGTTGGGTGCACGAG
TGGGTTACATCGAACTGGATCTCAACAGCGGTAAGATCCTTGAGAGTTTTCGCCCCGAAGAACGTTTTCC
AATGATGAGCACTTTTAAAGTTCTGCTATGTGGCGCGGTATTATCCCGTATTGACGCCGGGCAAGAGCAA
CTCGGTCGCCGCATACACTATTCTCAGAATGACTTGGTTGAGTACTCACCAGTCACAGAAAAGCATCTTA
CGGATGGCATGACAGTAAGAGAATTATGCAGTGCTGCCATAACCATGAGTGATAACACTGCGGCCAACTT
ACTTCTGACAACGATCGGAGGACCGAAGGAGCTAACCGCTTTTTTGCACAACATGGGGGATCATGTAACT
CGCCTTGATCGTTGGGAACCGGAGCTGAATGAAGCCATACCAAACGACGAGCGTGACACCACGATGCCTG
TAGCAATGGCAACAACGTTGCGCAAACTATTAACTGGCGAACTACTTACTCTAGCTTCCCGGCAACAATT
AATAGACTGGATGGAGGCGGATAAAGTTGCAGGACCACTTCTGCGCTCGGCCCTTCCGGCTGGCTGGTTT
ATTGCTGATAAATCTGGAGCCGGTGAGCGTGGGTCTCGCGGTATCATTGCAGCACTGGGGCCAGATGGTA
AGCCCTCCCGTATCGTAGTTATCTACACGACGGGGAGTCAGGCAACTATGGATGAACGAAATAGACAGAT
CGCTGAGATAGGTGCCTCACTGATTAAGCATTGGTAACTGTCAGACCAAGTTTACTCATATATACTTTAG
ATTGATTTAAAACTTCATTTTTAATTTAAAAGGATCTAGGTGAAGATCCTTTTTGATAATCTCATGACCA
AAATCCCTTAACGTGAGTTTTCGTTCCACTGAGCGTCAGACCCCGTAGAAAAGATCAAAGGATCTTCTTG
AGATCCTTTTTTTCTGCGCGTAATCTGCTGCTTGCAAACAAAAAAACCACCGCTACCAGCGGTGGTTTGT
TTGCCGGATCAAGAGCTACCAACTCTTTTTCCGAAGGTAACTGGCTTCAGCAGAGCGCAGATACCAAATA
CTGTTCTTCTAGTGTAGCCGTAGTTAGGCCACCACTTCAAGAACTCTGTAGCACCGCCTACATACCTCGC
TCTGCTAATCCTGTTACCAGTGGCTGCTGCCAGTGGCGATAAGTCGTGTCTTACCGGGTTGGACTCAAGA
CGATAGTTACCGGATAAGGCGCAGCGGTCGGGCTGAACGGGGGGTTCGTGCACACAGCCCAGCTTGGAGC
GAACGACCTACACCGAACTGAGATACCTACAGCGTGAGCTATGAGAAAGCGCCACGCTTCCCGAAGGGAG
AAAGGCGGACAGGTATCCGGTAAGCGGCAGGGTCGGAACAGGAGAGCGCACGAGGGAGCTTCCAGGGGGA
AACGCCTGGTATCTTTATAGTCCTGTCGGGTTTCGCCACCTCTGACTTGAGCGTCGATTTTTGTGATGCT
CGTCAGGGGGGCGGAGCCTATGGAAAAACGCCAGCAACGCGGCCTTTTTACGGTTCCTGGCCTTTTGCTG
GCCTTTTGCTCACATGGCTCGAC
Features (pLannotate 1.2.2; 10 found; start..end, strand, type, name):
    173..550     +  enhancer       CMV enhancer: human cytomegalovirus immediate early enhancer
    552..751     +  promoter       CMV promoter: human cytomegalovirus (CMV) immediate early promoter
    890..1022    +  intron         chimeric intron: chimera between introns from human β-globin and immunoglobulin heavy chain genes
   1088..1107    +  CDS            capTEV™ (fragment): composite tag for in vivo biotinylation, TEV protease cleavage, and 6xHis tagging
   2657..2932    +  CDS            DYW1 (fragment): PPR74_ARATH - Also known as PCMP-H50. Experimental evidence at protein level: Swiss-Prot protein existence level 1. Plays a major role in single RNA editing events in chloroplasts. Acts as a site-recognition transacting factor involved in the edition of the site 1 of ndhD (ndhD-1 site corresponding to cytidine-2), which is a plastid-encoded subunit of the NADH- plastoquinone oxidoreductase. The interaction with CRR4 is required for its function in editing the ndhD-1 site. From Arabidopsis thaliana (Mouse-ear cress).
   3054..3135    -  polyA_signal   SV40 poly(A) signal: SV40 polyadenylation signal
   3162..3230    -  CDS            large T antigen (fragment): large T antigen from SV40 (simian virus 40)
   3272..3376    +  promoter       AmpR promoter: bla
   3377..4237    +  CDS            AmpR: β-lactamase; bla; confers resistance to ampicillin, carbenicillin, and related antibiotics
   4408..4996    +  rep_origin     ori: high-copy-number ColE1/pMB1/pBR322/pUC origin of replication
