[The description below was written by a language model from this plasmid's Addgene catalogue record and pLannotate feature annotations shown in this document.]
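Description:
PM18033-PLS-KP3-A66S_rpoA-U is a 5,063 nt mammalian expression plasmid built on the PM18033 backbone. It was made to test whether a synthetic PPR-DYW RNA editing protein can perform U-to-C editing in human cells. It is propagated in E. coli as a high-copy plasmid through a ColE1/pUC-type origin and is selected with ampicillin through the β-lactamase (AmpR) gene and its native bla promoter. The record lists no mammalian selection marker, which is consistent with use by transient transfection.

The expression cassette is driven by the human CMV immediate early enhancer and promoter, followed by a chimeric β-globin/immunoglobulin heavy chain intron that generally improves transcript processing and expression. Downstream lies the synthetic PLS-KP3 open reading frame, which carries an N-terminal His tag; the annotation software picks this tag up as a short fragment of a composite 6xHis-containing tag. PLS refers to the class of pentatricopeptide repeat array that provides sequence-specific RNA recognition. The C-terminal region is a DYW-type editing domain, annotated here by its similarity to an Arabidopsis chloroplast editing factor. This KP-type DYW domain carries the A66S substitution, the variant under test. An SV40 polyadenylation signal follows the cassette, and the adjacent short large T antigen fragment is most likely residual SV40 sequence that accompanies this element.

The name and stated purpose indicate that the construct also carries the Arabidopsis rpoA editing site in its U form as the editing target. The feature table does not annotate this element, so its exact position is not stated. The plasmid is used to measure the U-to-C conversion activity of KP3:A66S at that site.
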