Addgene plasmid #190981: PM18033-PLS-KP3-A66S_rpoA-U
Purpose: Test the U-to-C editing activity of KP3:A66S on AtrpoA editing site, in human cells
Depositing lab: Bernard Gutmann. Depositing organization: EditForce, Inc. Publication: U-to-C RNA editing by synthetic PPR-DYW proteins in bacteria and human culture cells. Ichinose M, Kawabata M, Akaiwa Y, Shimajiri Y, Nakamura I, Tamai T, Nakamura T, Yagi Y, Gutmann B. Commun Biol. 2022 Sep 15;5(1):968. doi: 10.1038/s42003-022-03927-3. PubMed 36109586.
Backbone
  Vector backbone: PM18033
  Vector type: Mammalian Expression
Growth in bacteria
  Bacterial resistance: Ampicillin, 100 μg/mL
  Growth temperature: 37°C
  Growth strain: DH5alpha
  Copy number: High Copy
Gene/Insert
  Gene/Insert name: PLS-KP3
  Species: Synthetic
  Mutation: DYW-KP:A66S
  Promoter: CMV
  Tag / fusion protein: His (N terminal on insert)
  Cloning method: Ligation Independent Cloning
Terms and licenses: Academic/Nonprofit Terms; Industry Terms: Not Available to Industry
How to cite: PM18033-PLS-KP3-A66S_rpoA-U was a gift from Bernard Gutmann (Addgene plasmid # 190981 ; http://n2t.net/addgene:190981 ; RRID:Addgene_190981)
